>Addgene plasmid #147678 | pEGFP-C1-HsTNRC6C_1208-1690-CIM1CIM2mut_U | depositor full sequence | sequence record 290125 | Full Sequence
TAGTTATTAATAGTAATCAATTACGGGGTCATTAGTTCATAGCCCATATATGGAGTTCCGCGTTACATAA
CTTACGGTAAATGGCCCGCCTGGCTGACCGCCCAACGACCCCCGCCCATTGACGTCAATAATGACGTATG
TTCCCATAGTAACGCCAATAGGGACTTTCCATTGACGTCAATGGGTGGAGTATTTACGGTAAACTGCCCA
CTTGGCAGTACATCAAGTGTATCATATGCCAAGTACGCCCCCTATTGACGTCAATGACGGTAAATGGCCC
GCCTGGCATTATGCCCAGTACATGACCTTATGGGACTTTCCTACTTGGCAGTACATCTACGTATTAGTCA
TCGCTATTACCATGGTGATGCGGTTTTGGCAGTACATCAATGGGCGTGGATAGCGGTTTGACTCACGGGG
ATTTCCAAGTCTCCACCCCATTGACGTCAATGGGAGTTTGTTTTGGCACCAAAATCAACGGGACTTTCCA
AAATGTCGTAACAACTCCGCCCCATTGACGCAAATGGGCGGTAGGCGTGTACGGTGGGAGGTCTATATAA
GCAGAGCTGGTTTAGTGAACCGTCAGATCCGCTAGCGCTACCGGTCGCCACCATGGTGAGCAAGGGCGAG
GAGCTGTTCACCGGGGTGGTGCCCATCCTGGTCGAGCTGGACGGCGACGTAAACGGCCACAAGTTCAGCG
TGTCCGGCGAGGGCGAGGGCGATGCCACCTACGGCAAGCTGACCCTGAAGTTCATCTGCACCACCGGCAA
GCTGCCCGTGCCCTGGCCCACCCTCGTGACCACCCTGACCTACGGCGTGCAGTGCTTCAGCCGCTACCCC
GACCACATGAAGCAGCACGACTTCTTCAAGTCCGCCATGCCCGAAGGCTACGTCCAGGAGCGCACCATCT
TCTTCAAGGACGACGGCAACTACAAGACCCGCGCCGAGGTGAAGTTCGAGGGCGACACCCTGGTGAACCG
CATCGAGCTGAAGGGCATCGACTTCAAGGAGGACGGCAACATCCTGGGGCACAAGCTGGAGTACAACTAC
AACAGCCACAACGTCTATATCATGGCCGACAAGCAGAAGAACGGCATCAAGGTGAACTTCAAGATCCGCC
ACAACATCGAGGACGGCAGCGTGCAGCTCGCCGACCACTACCAGCAGAACACCCCCATCGGCGACGGCCC
CGTGCTGCTGCCCGACAACCACTACCTGAGCACCCAGTCCGCCCTGAGCAAAGACCCCAACGAGAAGCGC
GATCACATGGTCCTGCTGGAGTTCGTGACCGCCGCCGGGATCACTCTCGGCATGGACGAGCTGTACAAGT
CCGGACTCAGATCTCGAGCTCAGGCCCTGCTCGTGAAGCAGCCACCACCGCCACCGCCCCCGCCGCACCT
GTCTCTGCACCCCTCTGCAGGCAAATCGGCCATGGACAGCTTCCCCTCGCACCCACAGACTCCCGGCCTA
CCTGACCTGCAGACCAAAGAGCAGCAGTCTTCACCCAACACCTTTGCTCCTTACCCTCTCGCTGGACTGA
ACCCAAACATGAATGTCAACAGCATGGACATGACCGGTGGCTTGTCGGTGAAGGACCCATCCCAGTCCGC
GGCAGCCGCCCCCGCGGCGACGCACCCCAACTCCATGGATAACTTGCCCAGTGCCGCTTCCCCCCTGGAG
CAGAACCCTAGCAAGCATGGTGCTATCCCTGGAGGTCTAAGCATTGGGCCTCCAGGTAAGTCCTCCATTG
ATGACTCCTATGGCCGGTACGATTTAATCCAGAACAGTGAGTCACCAGCCAGTCCTCCCGTAGCTGTTCC
CCATAGCTGGTCACGTGCCAAATCTGACAGTGATAAAATCTCAAATGGCTCTAGCATCAACTGGCCCCCA
GAATTCCATCCGGGAGTTCCATGGAAAGGACTGCAGAATATTGACCCTGAGAATGACCCTGACGTCACTC
CTGGCAGTGTCCCCACTGGGCCTACCATCAACACCACCATCCAGGATGTCAACCGCTACCTCCTCAAGAG
TGGAGGTAAACTGTCAGACATCAAATCGACGTGGTCCTCTGGCCCTACCTCCCACACGCAAGCCTCTCTG
TCTCATGAACTATGGAAGGTGCCCAGAAACAGTACTGCACCCACGAGGCCACCTCCAGGGTTAACCAATC
CCAAGCCCTCCTCCACCTGGGGTGCCAGCCCCCTCGGCTGGACCAGCTCCTACTCCTCGGGTTCTGCCTG
GAGCACCGACACCTCAGGAAGAACCAGCAGCTGGCTCGTTCTTCGAAACCTCACTCCCCAGATTGATGGT
TCTACACTGCGGACATTGTGTTTGCAACATGGGCCTCTTATCACATTCCACCTGAATCTGACTCAAGGCA
ATGCTGTGGTCCGGTACAGCTCCAAGGAGGAGGCTGCCAAGGCCCAGAAGTCTCTGCACATGTGCGTCCT
GGGAAACACTACCATCCTGGCCGAGTTCGCTGGTGAAGAAGAAGTGAATCGCTTCTTAGCCCAAGGCCAG
GCGCTGCCACCCACTTCCAGCTGGCAGTCCAGCAGCGCGTCCAGCCAGCCGCGGCTCAGCGCAGCGGGCA
GCTCCCATGGCCTGGTACGCAGCGACGCTGGCCACTGGAACGCCCCGTGCCTGGGTGGCAAGGGGAGCAG
TGAGCTGGCGGCGGCCGGGGTGCCCCAGTACTCCAGCAGCGCGGCGGCCCCGCCCAGCGCCGACGACAGC
AGGGTGATAGGCAGCCCCACGCCGCTAACCACCCTGCTGCCTGGGGACCTGCTCAGCGGGGAGTCCCTGT
AGTAAGCGCTGCCATCATCAGCACCAGGAGAGCCGACCCCTCCCGGGACCCCTCCCGGCTGGGCGGCCCC
ACAGACCCGCTGGAACCCAGCAGCGGCCGCTTCCCTTTAGTGAGGGTTAATGCTTCGAGCAGTCGACGGT
ACCGCGGGCCCGGGATCCACCGGATCTAGATAACTGATCATAATCAGCCATACCACATTTGTAGAGGTTT
TACTTGCTTTAAAAAACCTCCCACACCTCCCCCTGAACCTGAAACATAAAATGAATGCAATTGTTGTTGT
TAACTTGTTTATTGCAGCTTATAATGGTTACAAATAAAGCAATAGCATCACAAATTTCACAAATAAAGCA
TTTTTTTCACTGCATTCTAGTTGTGGTTTGTCCAAACTCATCAATGTATCTTAACGCGTAAATTGTAAGC
GTTAATATTTTGTTAAAATTCGCGTTAAATTTTTGTTAAATCAGCTCATTTTTTAACCAATAGGCCGAAA
TCGGCAAAATCCCTTATAAATCAAAAGAATAGACCGAGATAGGGT
[37 nt withheld, positions 3336-3372]
AAAGAACGTGGACTCCAACGTCAAAGG
[49 nt withheld, positions 3400-3448]
T
[91 nt withheld, positions 3450-3540]
G
[124 nt withheld, positions 3542-3665]
CAGGTGGCACTTTTCGGGGAAATGTGCGCGGAACCCCTATTTGTTTATTTTTCTAAATACATTCAAATAT
GTATCCGCTCATGAGACAATAACCCTGATAAATGCTTCAATAATATTGAAAAAGGAAGAGTCCTGAGGCG
GAAAGAACCAGCTGTGGAATGTGTGTCAGTTAGGGTGTGGAAAGTCCCCAGGCTCCCCAGCAGGCAGAAG
TATGCAAAGCATGCATCTCAATTAGTCAGCAACCAGGTGTGGAAAGTCCCCAGGCTCCCCAGCAGGCAGA
AGTATGCAAAGCATGCATCTCAATTAGTCAGCAACCATAGTCCCGCCCCTAACTCCGCCCATCCCGCCCC
TAACTCCGCCCAGTTCCGCCCATTCTCCGCCCCATGGCTGACTAATTTTTTTTATTTATGCAGAGGCCGA
GGCCGCCTCGGCCTCTGAGCTATTCCAGAAGTAGTGAGGAGGCTTTTTTGGAGGCCTAGGCTTTTGCAAA
GATCGATCAAGAGACAGGATGAGGATCGTTTCGCATGATTGAACAAGATGGATTGCACGCAGGTTCTCCG
GCCGCTTGGGTGGAGAGGCTATTCGGCTATGACTGGGCACAACAGACAATCGGCTGCTCTGATGCCGCCG
TGTTCCGGCTGTCAGCGCAGGGGCGCCCGGTTCTTTTTGTCAAGACCGACCTGTCCGGTGCCCTGAATGA
ACTGCAAGACGAGGCAGCGCGGCTATCGTGGCTGGCCACGACGGGCGTTCCTTGCGCAGCTGTGCTCGAC
GTTGTCACTGAAGCGGGAAGGGACTGGCTGCTATTGGGCGAAGTGCCGGGGCAGGATCTCCTGTCATCTC
ACCTTGCTCCTGCCGAGAAAGTATCCATCATGGCTGATGCAATGCGGCGGCTGCATACGCTTGATCCGGC
TACCTGCCCATTCGACCACCAAGCGAAACATCGCATCGAGCGAGCACGTACTCGGATGGAAGCCGGTCTT
GTCGATCAGGATGATCTGGACGAAGAGCATCAGGGGCTCGCGCCAGCCGAACTGTTCGCCAGGCTCAAGG
CGAGCATGCCCGACGGCGAGGATCTCGTCGTGACCCATGGCGATGCCTGCTTGCCGAATATCATGGTGGA
AAATGGCCGCTTTTCTGGATTCATCGACTGTGGCCGGCTGGGTGTGGCGGACCGCTATCAGGACATAGCG
TTGGCTACCCGTGATATTGCTGAAGAGCTTGGCGGCGAATGGGCTGACCGCTTCCTCGTGCTTTACGGTA
TCGCCGCTCCCGATTCGCAGCGCATCGCCTTCTATCGCCTTCTTGACGAGTTCTTCTGAGCGGGACTCTG
GGGTTCGAAATGACCGACCAAGCGACGCCCAACCTGCCATCACGAGATTTCGATTCCACCGCCGCCTTCT
ATGAAAGGTTGGGCTTCGGAATCGTTTTCCGGGACGCCGGCTGGATGATCCTCCAGCGCGGGGATCTCAT
GCTGGAGTTCTTCGCCCACCCTAGGGGGAGGCTAACTGAAACACGGAAGGAGACAATACCGGAAGGAACC
CGCGCTATGACGGCAATAAAAAGACAGAATAAAACGCACGGTGTTGGGTCGTTTGTTCATAAACGCGGGG
TTCGGTCCCAGGGCTGGCACTCTGTCGATACCCCACCGAGACCCCATTGGGGCCAATACGCCCGCGTTTC
TTCCTTTTCCCCACCCCACCCCCCAAGTTCGGGTGAAGGCCCAGGGCTCGCAGCCAACGTCGGGGCGGCA
GGCCCTGCCATAGCCTCAGGTTACTCATATATACTTTAGATTGATTTAAAACTTCATTTTTAATTTAAAA
GGATCTAGGTGAAGATCCTTTTTGATAATCTCATGACCAAAATCCCTTAACGTGAGTTTTCGTTCCACTG
AGCGTCAGACCCCGTAGAAAAGATCAAAGGATCTTCTTGAGATCCTTTTTTTCTGCGCGTAATCTGCTGC
TTGCAAACAAAAAAACCACCGCTACCAGCGGTGGTTTGTTTGCCGGATCAAGAGCTACCAACTCTTTTTC
CGAAGGTAACTGGCTTCAGCAGAGCGCAGATACCAAATACTGTCCTTCTAGTGTAGCCGTAGTTAGGCCA
CCACTTCAAGAACTCTGTAGCACCGCCTACATACCTCGCTCTGCTAATCCTGTTACCAGTGGCTGCTGCC
AGTGGCGATAAGTCGTGTCTTACCGGGTTGGACTCAAGACGATAGTTACCGGATAAGGCGCAGCGGTCGG
GCTGAACGGGGGGTTCGTGCACACAGCCCAGCTTGGAGCGAACGACCTACACCGAACTGAGATACCTACA
GCGTGAGCTATGAGAAAGCGCCACGCTTCCCGAAGGGAGAAAGGCGGACAGGTATCCGGTAAGCGGCAGG
GTCGGAACAGGAGAGCGCACGAGGGAGCTTCCAGGGGGAAACGCCTGGTATCTTTATAGTCCTGTCGGGT
TTCGCCACCTCTGACTTGAGCGTCGATTTTTGTGATGCTCGTCAGGGGGGCGGAGCCTATGGAAAAACGC
CAGCAACGCGGCCTTTTTACGGTTCCTGGCCTTTTGCTGGCCTTTTGCTCACATGTTCTTTCCTGCGTTA
TCCCCTGATTCTGTGGATAACCGTATTACCGCCATGCAT
Features (pLannotate 1.2.2; 16 found; start..end, strand, type, name):
     61..364     +  enhancer       CMV enhancer: human cytomegalovirus immediate early enhancer
    365..568     +  promoter       CMV promoter: human cytomegalovirus (CMV) immediate early promoter
    613..1329    +  CDS            EGFP: EGFP is a basic (constitutively fluorescent) green fluorescent protein published in 1996, derived from Aequorea victoria. It is reported to be a rapidly-maturing weak dimer with moderate acid sensitivity.
   1339..2799    +  CDS            TNRC6C (fragment): TNR6C_HUMAN - Also known as KIAA1582. Experimental evidence at protein level: Swiss-Prot protein existence level 1. Plays a role in RNA-mediated gene silencing by micro-RNAs (miRNAs). Required for miRNA-dependent translational repression of complementary mRNAs by argonaute family proteins. As scaffoldng protein associates with argonaute proteins bound to partially complementary mRNAs and simultaneously can recruit CCR4-NOT and PAN deadenylase complexes. From Homo sapiens (Human).
   2904..2921    -  promoter       T3 promoter (fragment): promoter for bacteriophage T3 RNA polymerase
   2929..2958    +  misc_feature   MCS (fragment): multiple cloning site
   2975..3059    +  CDS            large T antigen (fragment): large T antigen from SV40 (simian virus 40)
   3082..3203    +  polyA_signal   SV40 poly(A) signal: SV40 polyadenylation signal
   3237..3665    -  rep_origin     f1 ori (sequence partly withheld): f1 bacteriophage origin of replication; arrow indicates direction of (+) strand synthesis
   3692..3796    +  promoter       AmpR promoter: bla
   3798..4155    +  promoter       SV40 promoter: SV40 enhancer and early promoter
   4190..4984    +  CDS            NeoR/KanR: aminoglycoside phosphotransferase from Tn5; aph(3')-II (or nptII); confers resistance to neomycin, kanamycin, and G418 (Geneticin®)
   5005..5157    +  CDS            ble (fragment): BLE_KLEPN - Experimental evidence at protein level: Swiss-Prot protein existence level 1. Binding protein with a strong affinity to the bleomycin family of antibiotics. Binds to CL990; an antimitotic-antibiotic compound. From Klebsiella pneumoniae.
   5216..5263    +  polyA_signal   HSV TK poly(A) signal: herpes simplex virus thymidine kinase polyadenylation signal (Cole and Stacy, 1985)
   5354..5370    -  polyA_signal   bGH poly(A) signal (fragment): bovine growth hormone polyadenylation signal
   5592..6180    +  rep_origin     ori: high-copy-number ColE1/pMB1/pBR322/pUC origin of replication
