[The description below was written by a language model from this plasmid's Addgene catalogue record and pLannotate feature annotations shown in this document.]
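Description:
pEGFP-C1-HsTNRC6C_1208-1690-CIM1CIM2mut_U is a 6,294 nt mammalian expression plasmid. The catalogue lists its backbone as unknown, but its name and feature layout match a pEGFP-C1-type vector. It is propagated in E. coli through a high-copy ColE1/pUC-type origin and selected with kanamycin. The resistance gene is the Tn5 NeoR/KanR aminoglycoside phosphotransferase, placed behind tandem bacterial (AmpR/bla) and SV40 early promoters and followed by an HSV TK polyadenylation signal. This arrangement gives kanamycin resistance in bacteria and would allow G418 selection in mammalian cells. An f1 origin is also present. Several short annotated fragments (T3 promoter, SV40 large T antigen, ble, bGH poly(A)) appear to be partial matches or backbone remnants rather than functional parts.

The expression cassette uses the human CMV immediate-early enhancer and promoter to drive EGFP. The EGFP coding sequence is followed closely by a fragment of human TNRC6C, so the protein should be made with an N-terminal EGFP tag, as the C1 designation implies. Transcription ends at an SV40 poly(A) signal. According to the name, the insert spans residues 1208–1690, and the depositor numbers these against TNRC6C isoform 2. TNRC6C is a GW182-family scaffold protein in miRNA-mediated silencing that binds Argonaute proteins and recruits the CCR4-NOT and PAN deadenylase complexes. The "CIM1CIM2mut" label indicates mutations in two motifs called CIM1 and CIM2, but the record does not define these motifs or list the substitutions. The stated purpose is mammalian expression of this mutant fragment. The associated study concerns PAN3 interactions with PAN2 and GW182 proteins, which suggests use as a binding-deficient variant in interaction or silencing assays. The depositor notes that the supplied sequence may be theoretical.
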