Addgene plasmid #147678: pEGFP-C1-HsTNRC6C_1208-1690-CIM1CIM2mut_U
Purpose: Mammalian Expression of HsTNRC6C_1208-1690-CIM1CIM2mut
Depositing lab: Elisa Izaurralde. Depositing organization: Max Planck Institute for Developmental Biology. Publication: Structure of the PAN3 pseudokinase reveals the basis for interactions with the PAN2 deadenylase and the GW182 proteins. Christie M, Boland A, Huntzinger E, Weichenrieder O, Izaurralde E. Mol Cell. 2013 Aug 8;51(3):360-73. doi: 10.1016/j.molcel.2013.07.011. PubMed 23932717.
Backbone
  Vector backbone: Unknown
  Vector type: Mammalian Expression
Growth in bacteria
  Bacterial resistance: Kanamycin, 50 μg/mL
  Growth temperature: 37°C
  Growth strain: DH5alpha
  Copy number: High Copy
Gene/Insert
  Gene/Insert name: HsTNRC6C_1208-1690-CIM1CIM2mut
  Species: H. sapiens (human)
  Entrez Gene: TNRC6C
  Cloning method: Unknown
Terms and licenses: Academic/Nonprofit Terms; Industry Terms: Not Available to Industry
Depositor comments: sequence of Hs TNRC6C isoform2 given by NCBI: NM_018996.3 Plasmids from this collection were made available to the research community and donated after the lab closed. Please note that the sequence provided by the depositing laboratory may be theoretical/predicted or based on Sanger sequencing results. There may be discrepancies between sequencing results obtained by Addgene and the depositor sequence. If an Addgene verified sequence is not available, please contact before placing your order to request that our lab fully sequence the plasmid.
How to cite: pEGFP-C1-HsTNRC6C_1208-1690-CIM1CIM2mut_U was a gift from Elisa Izaurralde (Addgene plasmid # 147678 ; http://n2t.net/addgene:147678 ; RRID:Addgene_147678)
